Addgene plasmid #49960: JA1246
Purpose: Expresses a TALE-TET1CD (catalytic domain of TET1) fusion protein engineered to bind a site in the human beta-globin (HBB) gene and demethylate CpGs adjacent to the binding site
Depositing lab: Keith Joung. Depositing organization: Massachusetts General Hospital. Publication: Targeted DNA demethylation and activation of endogenous genes using programmable TALE-TET1 fusion proteins. Maeder ML, Angstman JF, Richardson ME, Linder SJ, Cascio VM, Tsai SQ, Ho QH, Sander JD, Reyon D, Bernstein BE, Costello JF, Wilkinson MF, Joung JK. Nat Biotechnol. 2013 Oct 9. doi: 10.1038/nbt.2726. PubMed 24108092.
Backbone
  Vector backbone: pJFA274
  Backbone manufacturer: Joung lab (Addgene plasmid #49239)
  Vector type: TALEN
Growth in bacteria
  Bacterial resistance: Ampicillin, 100 μg/mL
  Growth temperature: 37°C
  Growth strain: XL1 Blue
  Copy number: Unknown
Gene/Insert
  Gene/Insert name: Tet1CD HB-5 (alt names: HB-5; human beta-globin (HBB) site #5)
  Species: H. sapiens (human)
  Entrez Gene: HBB (a.k.a. CD113t-C, ECYT6, beta-globin)
  Promoter: EF1a
  Cloning method: Restriction Enzyme; 5′ cloning site BsmBI (unknown if destroyed); 3′ cloning site BsmBI (unknown if destroyed)
  Sequencing primers: 5′ EF1a-F 5'-TCAAGCCTCAGACAGTGGTTC-3'; 3′ OJA199 5'-CACCATCACAGCAGTTGG-3'
Terms and licenses: Academic/Nonprofit Terms; Industry Terms: Not Available to Industry
Depositor comments: TALE target site is: TATGCTTACCAAGCTGTGAT. See Supplementary Figure 13 of associated publication for amino acid sequences of backbone and TALE repeat array.
How to cite: JA1246 was a gift from Keith Joung (Addgene plasmid # 49960 ; http://n2t.net/addgene:49960 ; RRID:Addgene_49960)
