[The description below was written by a language model from this plasmid's Addgene catalogue record.]
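Description:
JA1246 is a mammalian expression plasmid encoding a programmable epigenome-editing protein: a transcription activator-like effector (TALE) DNA-binding array fused to the catalytic domain of human TET1 (TET1CD). It is built on the pJFA274 backbone, a TALE-TET1CD acceptor vector, and is catalogued under the TALEN vector type, although the effector here is a hydroxylase domain rather than a nuclease. The plasmid is propagated in E. coli under ampicillin selection. The record does not state the origin of replication or copy number, and no feature table is provided, so details such as nuclear localisation signals, epitope tags or polyadenylation signals cannot be confirmed from the available information.

The insert, designated Tet1CD HB-5, is a TALE repeat array engineered to recognise site number 5 in the human beta-globin (HBB) gene. It was introduced into the backbone by restriction cloning at BsmBI sites, a type IIS enzyme commonly used for modular assembly of TALE repeats in frame with flanking TALE and effector sequences. Expression of the fusion is driven by the EF1a promoter, a strong constitutive promoter active in many mammalian cell types. Once expressed, the TALE portion directs the protein to its HBB target, and the TET1 catalytic domain oxidises 5-methylcytosine at nearby CpGs, initiating their demethylation.

The construct is intended for targeted demethylation of CpGs adjacent to the binding site at the endogenous HBB locus. This allows researchers to test how local methylation affects gene expression and to attempt activation of the endogenous gene.
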