>Addgene plasmid #49960 | JA1246 | depositor partial sequence | sequence record 74525 | TALE sequence
ATGGTGGACTTGAGGACACTCGGTTATTCGCAACAGCAACAGGAGAAAATCAAGCCTAAGGTCAGGAGCA
CCGTCGCGCAACACCACGAGGCGCTTGTGGGGCATGGCTTCACTCATGCGCATATTGTCGCGCTTTCACA
GCACCCTGCGGCGCTTGGGACGGTGGCTGTCAAATACCAAGATATGATTGCGGCCCTGCCCGAAGCCACG
CACGAGGCAATTGTAGGGGTCGGTAAACAGTGGTCGGGAGCGCGAGCACTTGAGGCGCTGCTGACTGTGG
CGGGTGAGCTTAGGGGGCCTCCGCTCCAGCTCGACACCGGGCAGCTGCTGAAGATCGCGAAGAGAGGGGG
AGTAACAGCGGTAGAGGCAGTGCACGCCTGGCGCAATGCGCTCACCGGGGCCCCCTTGAACCTGACCCCA
GACCAGGTAGTCGCAATCGCGTCGAACATTGGGGGAAAGCAAGCCCTGGAAACCGTGCAAAGGTTGTTGC
CGGTCCTTTGTCAAGACCACGGCCTTACACCGGAGCAAGTCGTGGCCATTGCAAGCAATGGGGGTGGCAA
ACAGGCTCTTGAGACGGTTCAGAGACTTCTCCCAGTTCTCTGTCAAGCCCACGGGCTGACTCCCGATCAA
GTTGTAGCGATTGCGAATAACAATGGAGGGAAACAAGCATTGGAGACTGTCCAACGGCTCCTTCCCGTGT
TGTGTCAAGCCCACGGTTTGACGCCTGCACAAGTGGTCGCCATCGCCAGCCATGATGGCGGTAAGCAGGC
GCTGGAAACAGTACAGCGCCTGCTGCCTGTACTGTGCCAGGATCATGGACTGACCCCAGACCAGGTAGTC
GCAATCGCGTCAAACGGAGGGGGAAAGCAAGCCCTGGAAACCGTGCAAAGGTTGTTGCCGGTCCTTTGTC
AAGACCACGGCCTTACACCGGAGCAAGTCGTGGCCATTGCAAGCAATGGGGGTGGCAAACAGGCTCTTGA
GACGGTTCAGAGACTTCTCCCAGTTCTCTGTCAAGCCCACGGGCTGACTCCCGATCAAGTTGTAGCGATT
GCGTCGAACATTGGAGGGAAACAAGCATTGGAGACTGTCCAACGGCTCCTTCCCGTGTTGTGTCAAGCCC
ACGGTTTGACGCCTGCACAAGTGGTCGCCATCGCCAGCCATGATGGCGGTAAGCAGGCGCTGGAAACAGT
ACAGCGCCTGCTGCCTGTACTGTGCCAGGATCATGGACTGACCCCAGACCAGGTAGTCGCAATCGCGTCA
CATGACGGGGGAAAGCAAGCCCTGGAAACCGTGCAAAGGTTGTTGCCGGTCCTTTGTCAAGACCACGGCC
TTACACCGGAGCAAGTCGTGGCCATTGCAAGCAACATCGGTGGCAAACAGGCTCTTGAGACGGTTCAGAG
ACTTCTCCCAGTTCTCTGTCAAGCCCACGGGCTGACTCCCGATCAAGTTGTAGCGATTGCGTCGAACATT
GGAGGGAAACAAGCATTGGAGACTGTCCAACGGCTCCTTCCCGTGTTGTGTCAAGCCCACGGTTTGACGC
CTGCACAAGTGGTCGCCATCGCCAACAACAACGGCGGTAAGCAGGCGCTGGAAACAGTACAGCGCCTGCT
GCCTGTACTGTGCCAGGATCATGGACTGACCCCAGACCAGGTAGTCGCAATCGCGTCACATGACGGGGGA
AAGCAAGCCCTGGAAACCGTGCAAAGGTTGTTGCCGGTCCTTTGTCAAGACCACGGCCTTACACCGGAGC
AAGTCGTGGCCATTGCAAGCAATGGGGGTGGCAAACAGGCTCTTGAGACGGTTCAGAGACTTCTCCCAGT
TCTCTGTCAAGCCCACGGGCTGACTCCCGATCAAGTTGTAGCGATTGCGAATAACAATGGAGGGAAACAA
GCATTGGAGACTGTCCAACGGCTCCTTCCCGTGTTGTGTCAAGCCCACGGTTTGACGCCTGCACAAGTGG
TCGCCATCGCCTCGAATGGCGGCGGTAAGCAGGCGCTGGAAACAGTACAGCGCCTGCTGCCTGTACTGTG
CCAGGATCATGGACTGACCCCAGACCAGGTAGTCGCAATCGCGAACAATAATGGGGGAAAGCAAGCCCTG
GAAACCGTGCAAAGGTTGTTGCCGGTCCTTTGTCAAGACCACGGCCTTACACCGGAGCAAGTCGTGGCCA
TTGCAAGCAACATCGGTGGCAAACAGGCTCTTGAGACGGTTCAGAGACTTCTCCCAGTTCTCTGTCAAGC
CCACGGGCTGACACCCGAACAGGTGGTCGCCATTGCTTCTAATGGGGGAGGACGGCCAGCCTTGGAG
