>Addgene plasmid #49960 | JA1246 | addgene partial sequence | sequence record 75998 | EF1a-F 5'-TCAAGCCTCAGACAGTGGTTC-3'
AGCGGCCGCCACCATGGCCCCCAAGAAGAAGAGGAAGGTGGGCATTCACCGCGGGGTACCTATGGTGGAC
TTGAGGACACTCGGTTATTCGCAACAGCAACAGGAGAAAATCAAGCCTAAGGTCAGGAGCACCGTCGCGC
AACACCACGAGGCGCTTGTGGGGCATGGCTTCACTCATGCGCATATTGTCGCGCTTTCACAGCACCCTGC
GGCGCTTGGGACGGTGGCTGTCAAATACCAAGATATGATTGCGGCCCTGCCCGAAGCCACGCACGAGGCA
ATTGTAGGGGTCGGTAAACAGTGGTCGGGAGCGCGAGCACTTGAGGCGCTGCTGACTGTGGCGGGTGAGC
TTAGGGGGCCTCCGCTCCAGCTCGACACCGGGCAGCTGCTGAAGATCGCGAAGAGAGGGGGAGTAACAGC
GGTAGAGGCAGTGCACGCCTGGCGCAATGCGCTCACCGGGGCCCCCTTGAACCTGACCCCAGACCAGGTA
GTCGCAATCGCGTCGAACATTGGGGGAAAGCAAGCCCTGGAAACCGTGCAAAGGTTGTTGCCGGTCCTTT
GTCAAGACCACGGCCTTACACCGGAGCAAGTCGTGGCCATTGCAAGCAATGGGGGTGGCAAACAGGCTCT
TGAGACGGTTCAGAGACTTCTCCCAGTTCTCTGTCAAGCCCACGGGCTGACTCCCGATCAAGTTGTAGCG
ATTGCGAATAACAATGGAGGGAAACAAGCATTGGAGACTGTCCAACGGCTCCTTCCCGTGTTGTGTCAAG
CCCACGGTTTGACGCCTGCACAAGTGGTCGCCATCGCCAGCCATGATGGCGGTAAGCAGGCGCTGGAAAC
AGTACAGCGCCTGCTGCCTGTACTGTGCC
