>Addgene plasmid #49960 | JA1246 | addgene partial sequence | sequence record 76969 | hTET1-F 5'-ACCCTACCGACAGAAGATGC-3'
TGATCCAGAGACTTGTGGAGCTTCATTCTCTTTTGGCTGTTCATGGAGTATGTACTTTAATGGCTGTAAG
TTTGGTAGAAGCCCAAGCCCCAGAAGATTTAGAATTGATCCAAGCTCTCCCTTACATGAAAAAAACCTTG
AAGATAACTTACAGAGTTTGGCTACACGATTAGCTCCAATTTATAAGCAGTATGCTCCAGTAGCTTACCA
AAATCAGGTGGAATATGAAAATGTTGCCCGAGAATGTCGGCTTGGCAGCAAGGAAGGTCGACCCTTCTCT
GGGGTCACTGCTTGCCTGGACTTCTGTGCTCATCCCCACAGGGACATTCACAACATGAATAATGGAAGCA
CTGTGGTTTGTACCTTAACTCGAGAAGATAACCGCTCTTTGGGTGTTATTCCTCAAGATGAGCAGCTCCA
TGTGCTACCTCTTTATAAGCTTTCAGACACAGATGAGTTTGGCTCCAAGGAAGGAATGGAAGCCAAGATC
AAATCTGGGGCCATCGAGGTCCTGGCACCCCGCCGCAAAAAAAGAACGTGTTTCACTCAGCCTGTTCCCC
GTTCTGGAAAGAAGAGGGCTGCGATGATGACAGAGGTTCTTGCACATAAGATAAGGGCAGTGGAAAAGAA
ACCTATTCCCCGAATCAAGCGGAAGAATAACTCAACAACAACAAACAACAGTAAGCCTTCGTCACTGCCA
ACCTTAGGGAGTAACACTGAGACCGTGCAACCTGAAGTAAAAAGTGAAACCGAACCCCATTTTATCTTAA
AAAGTTCAGACAACACTAAAACTTATTCGCTGATGCCATCCGCTCCTCACCCAGTGAAAGAGGCATCTCC
AGGCTTCTCCTGGTCCCCGAAGACTGCTTCAGCCACACCAGCTCCACTGAAGAATGACGCAACAGCCTCA
TGCGGGTTTTCA
